>Addgene plasmid #153151 | Flag-FOXR2 | addgene full sequence | sequence record 299560 | Addgene NGS Result
CGCCATTCTGCCTGGGGACGTCGGAGCAAGCTTGATTTAGGTGACACTATAGAATACAAGCTACTTGTTC
TTTTTGCAGGATCAGCCACCATGGATTACAAGGACGACGACGATAAGGGATCCCATCGATTCGAATTCGA
CTTAAAACTAAAAGACTGTGAATTTTGGTATAGTCTCCATGGCCAGGTCCCAGGGCTGCTGGACTGGGAC
ATGAGGAATGAGTTATTTCTGCCTTGTACCACAGACCAGTGCTCTTTAGCTGAGCAAATCCTTGCCAAAT
ACAGAGTCGGAGTAATGAAGCCCCCAGAAATGCCTCAGAAGAGGAGACCCAGTCCTGATGGAGATGGTCC
TCCCTGTGAACCCAATCTGTGGATGTGGGTGGACCCCAATATCCTGTGCCCCCTTGGCAGCCAGGAGGCC
CCAAAGCCCAGTGGAAAAGAGGATCTGACAAACATTTCTCCTTTCCCTCAGCCCCCACAAAAAGACGAAG
GGTCTAACTGCTCAGAGGACAAAGTGGTAGAGTCTCTGCCATCTTCCTCCAGTGAGCAGTCTCCTTTACA
GAAGCAGGGTATCCATTCCCCCAGTGACTTTGAGCTCACAGAAGAGGAGGCTGAGGAACCAGACGACAAC
TCCCTCCAGTCCCCTGAAATGAAATGTTACCAGAGCCAGAAACTATGGCAAATCAACAACCAAGAGAAGT
CCTGGCAAAGGCCCCCTCTCAATTGTAGCCACCTTATTGCCCTAGCATTAAGAAACAACCCCCACTGTGG
CCTCAGTGTGCAGGAGATCTACAATTTCACCCGACAGCATTTCCCCTTTTTCTGGACAGCTCCGGATGGC
TGGAAGAGCACCATTCATTACAACCTCTGCTTCCTGGACAGCTTTGAGAAGGTGCCAGACAGCCTTAAGG
ATGAAGATAATGCAAGACCTCGCTCTTGCCTTTGGAAGCTCACTAAGGAGGGGCACCGCCGCTTTTGGGA
GGAGACTCGTGCCTTAGCCTTTGCTCAAAGGGAGAGAATCCAAGAGTGCATGAGTCAGCCAGAGTTGTTG
ACCTCTCTCTTTGATCTTTGAAATGCTCGAGCCTCTAGAACTATAGTGAGTCGTATTACGTAGATCCAGA
CATGATAAGATACATTGATGAGTTTGGACAAACCACAACTAGAATGCAGTGAAAAAAATGCTTTATTTGT
GAAATTTGTGATGCTATTGCTTTATTTGTAACCATTATAAGCTGCAATAAACAAGTTAACAACAACAATT
GCATTCATTTTATGTTTCAGGTTCAGGGGGAGGTGTGGGAGGTTTTTTAATTCGCGGCCGCGGCGCCAAT
GCATTGGGCCCGGTACCCAGCTTTTGTTCCCTTTAGTGAGGGTTAATTGCGCGCTTGGCGTAATCATGGT
CATAGCTGTTTCCTGTGTGAAATTGTTATCCGCTCACAATTCCACACAACATACGAGCCGGGAGCATAAA
GTGTAAAGCCTGGGGTGCCTAATGAGTGAGCTAACTCACATTAATTGCGTTGCGCTCACTGCCCGCTTTC
CAGTCGGGAAACCTGTCGTGCCAGCTGCATTAATGAATCGGCCAACGCGCGGGGAGAGGCGGTTTGCGTA
TTGGGCGCTCTTCCGCTTCCTCGCTCACTGACTCGCTGCGCTCGGTCGTTCGGCTGCGGCGAGCGGTATC
AGCTCACTCAAAGGCGGTAATACGGTTATCCACAGAATCAGGGGATAACGCAGGAAAGAACATGTGAGCA
AAAGGCCAGCAAAAGGCCAGGAACCGTAAAAAGGCCGCGTTGCTGGCGTTTTTCCATAGGCTCCGCCCCC
CTGACGAGCATCACAAAAATCGACGCTCAAGTCAGAGGTGGCGAAACCCGACAGGACTATAAAGATACCA
GGCGTTTCCCCCTGGAAGCTCCCTCGTGCGCTCTCCTGTTCCGACCCTGCCGCTTACCGGATACCTGTCC
GCCTTTCTCCCTTCGGGAAGCGTGGCGCTTTCTCATAGCTCACGCTGTAGGTATCTCAGTTCGGTGTAGG
TCGTTCGCTCCAAGCTGGGCTGTGTGCACGAACCCCCCGTTCAGCCCGACCGCTGCGCCTTATCCGGTAA
CTATCGTCTTGAGTCCAACCCGGTAAGACACGACTTATCGCCACTGGCAGCAGCCACTGGTAACAGGATT
AGCAGAGCGAGGTATGTAGGCGGTGCTACAGAGTTCTTGAAGTGGTGGCCTAACTACGGCTACACTAGAA
GAACAGTATTTGGTATCTGCGCTCTGCTGAAGCCAGTTACCTTCGGAAAAAGAGTTGGTAGCTCTTGATC
CGGCAAACAAACCACCGCTGGTAGCGGTGGTTTTTTTGTTTGCAAGCAGCAGATTACGCGCAGAAAAAAA
GGATCTCAAGAAGATCCTTTGATCTTTTCTACGGGGTCTGACGCTCAGTGGAACGAAAACTCACGTTAAG
GGATTTTGGTCATGAGATTATCAAAAAGGATCTTCACCTAGATCCTTTTAAATTAAAAATGAAGTTTTAA
ATCAATCTAAAGTATATATGAGTAAACTTGGTCTGACAGTTACCAATGCTTAATCAGTGAGGCACCTATC
TCAGCGATCTGTCTATTTCGTTCATCCATAGTTGCCTGACTCCCCGTCGTGTAGATAACTACGATACGGG
AGGGCTTACCATCTGGCCCCAGTGCTGCAATGATACCGCGAGACCCACGCTCACCGGCTCCAGATTTATC
AGCAATAAACCAGCCAGCCGGAAGGGCCGAGCGCAGAAGTGGTCCTGCAACTTTATCCGCCTCCATCCAG
TCTATTAATTGTTGCCGGGAAGCTAGAGTAAGTAGTTCGCCAGTTAATAGTTTGCGCAACGTTGTTGCCA
TTGCTACAGGCATCGTGGTGTCACGCTCGTCGTTTGGTATGGCTTCATTCAGCTCCGGTTCCCAACGATC
AAGGCGAGTTACATGATCCCCCATGTTGTGCAAAAAAGCGGTTAGCTCCTTCGGTCCTCCGATCGTTGTC
AGAAGTAAGTTGGCCGCAGTGTTATCACTCATGGTTATGGCAGCACTGCATAATTCTCTTACTGTCATGC
CATCCGTAAGATGCTTTTCTGTGACTGGTGAGTACTCAACCAAGTCATTCTGAGAATAGTGTATGCGGCG
ACCGAGTTGCTCTTGCCCGGCGTCAATACGGGATAATACCGCGCCACATAGCAGAACTTTAAAAGTGCTC
ATCATTGGAAAACGTTCTTCGGGGCGAAAACTCTCAAGGATCTTACCGCTGTTGAGATCCAGTTCGATGT
AACCCACTCGTGCACCCAACTGATCTTCAGCATCTTTTACTTTCACCAGCGTTTCTGGGTGAGCAAAAAC
AGGAAGGCAAAATGCCGCAAAAAAGGGAATAAGGGCGACACGGAAATGTTGAATACTCATACTCTTCCTT
TTTCAATATTATTGAAGCATTTATCAGGGTTATTGTCTCATGAGCGGATACATATTTGAATGTATTTAGA
AAAATAAACAAATAGGGGTTCCGCGCACATTTCCCCGAAAAGTGCCACCTAAATTGTAAGCGTTAATATT
TTGTTAAAATTCGCGTTAAATTTTTGTTAAATCAGCTCATTTTTTAACCAATAGGCCGAAATCGGCAAAA
TCCCTTATAAATCAAAAGAATAGACCGAGATAGGGT
[37 nt withheld, positions 3677-3713]
AAAGAACGTGGACTCCAACGTCAAAGG
[49 nt withheld, positions 3741-3789]
T
[91 nt withheld, positions 3791-3881]
G
[124 nt withheld, positions 3883-4006]
CCCATTCGCCATTCAGGCTGCGCAACTGTTGGGAAGGGCGATCGGTGCGGGCCTCTTCGCTATTACGCCA
GTCGACCGCCAATTCAATATGGCGTATATGGACTCATGCCAATTCAATATGGTGGATCTGGACCTGTGCC
AATTCAATATGGCGTATATGGACTCGTGCCAATTCAATATGGTGGATCTGGACCCCAGCCAATTCAATAT
GGCGGACTTGGCACCATGCCAATTCAATATGGCGGACCTGGCACTGTGCCAACTGGGGAGGGGTCTACTT
GGCACGGTGCCAAGTTTGAGGAGGGGTCTTGGCCCTGTGCCAAGTCCGCCATATTGAATTGGCATGGTGC
CAATAATGGCGGCCATATTGGCTATATGCCAGGATCAATATATAGGCAATATCCAATATGGCCCTATGCC
AATATGGCTATTGGCCAGGTTCAATACTATGTATTGGCCCTATGCCATATAGTATTCCATATATGGGTTT
TCCTATTGACGTAGATAGCCCCTCCCAATGGGCGGTCCCATATACCATATATGGGGCTTCCTAATACCGC
CCATAGCCACTCCCCCATTGACGTCAATGGTCTCTATATATGGTCTTTCCTATTGACGTCATATGGGCGG
TCCTATTGACGTATATGGCGCCTCCCCCATTGACGTCAATTACGGTAAATGGCCCGCCTGGCTCAATGCC
CATTGACGTCAATAGGACCACCCACCATTGACGTCAATGGGATGGCTCATTGCCCATTCATATCCGTTCT
CACGCCCCCTATTGACGTCAATGACGGTAAATGGCCCACTTGGCAGTACATCAATATCTATTAATAGTAA
CTTGGCAAGTACATTACTATTGGAAGTACGCCAGGGTACATTGGCAGTACTCCCATTGACGTCAATGGCG
GTAAATGGCCCGCGATGGCTGCCAAGTACATCCCCATTGACGTCAATGGGGAGGGGCAATGACGCAAATG
GGCGTTCCATTGACGTAAATGGGCGGTAGGCGTGCCTAATGGGAGGTCTATATAAGCAATGCTCGTTTAG
GGAAC
Features (pLannotate 1.2.2; 16 found; start..end, strand, type, name):
     35..53      +  promoter       SP6 promoter: promoter for bacteriophage SP6 RNA polymerase
     94..110     +  CDS            FLAG (fragment): FLAG® epitope tag, followed by an enterokinase cleavage site
    139..1068    +  CDS            FOXR2: FOXR2_HUMAN - Also known as FOXN6. Experimental evidence at protein level: Swiss-Prot protein existence level 1. From Homo sapiens (Human).
   1091..1108    -  promoter       T7 promoter (fragment): promoter for bacteriophage T7 RNA polymerase
   1113..1247    -  polyA_signal   SV40 poly(A) signal: SV40 polyadenylation signal
   1360..1378    -  promoter       T3 promoter: promoter for bacteriophage T3 RNA polymerase
   1423..1439    -  protein_bind   lac operator: The lac repressor binds to the lac operator to inhibit transcription in E. coli. This inhibition can be relieved by adding lactose or isopropyl-β-D-thiogalactopyranoside (IPTG). lac repressor encoded by lacI
   1447..1477    -  promoter       lac promoter: promoter for the E. coli lac operon
   1492..1513    -  protein_bind   CAP binding site: CAP binding activates transcription in the presence of cAMP. E. coli catabolite activator protein
   1526..1618    -  CDS            lacI (fragment): lac repressor; lacI; The lac repressor binds to the lac operator to inhibit transcription in E. coli. This inhibition can be relieved by adding lactose or isopropyl-β-D-thiogalactopyranoside (IPTG).
   1801..2389    -  rep_origin     ori: high-copy-number ColE1/pMB1/pBR322/pUC origin of replication
   2560..3420    -  CDS            AmpR: β-lactamase; bla; confers resistance to ampicillin, carbenicillin, and related antibiotics
   3421..3525    -  promoter       AmpR promoter: bla
   3578..4006    -  rep_origin     f1 ori (sequence partly withheld): f1 bacteriophage origin of replication; arrow indicates direction of (+) strand synthesis
   4011..4077    -  CDS            lacZα (fragment): LacZα fragment of β-galactosidase; lacZ fragment
   4084..5061    +  promoter       CMV IE94 promoter: enhancer/promoter region of simian cytomegalovirus major immediate early transcription unit IE94
