[The description below was written by a language model from this plasmid's Addgene catalogue record and pLannotate feature annotations shown in this document.]
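Description:
Flag-FOXR2 is a mammalian expression plasmid built on the pCS2+ N-flag backbone and carrying the human forkhead-box transcription factor FOXR2 (also known as FOXN6). It is maintained in E. coli through a high-copy ColE1/pUC-type origin and selected with ampicillin via the β-lactamase gene and its native promoter. An f1 bacteriophage origin is also present, along with leftover lac-derived elements (lac promoter and operator, CAP binding site, and fragments of lacI and lacZα) that come from the cloning-vector ancestry and play no role in expression of the insert.

The FOXR2 coding sequence was inserted between EcoRI and XhoI sites, both retained, downstream of a backbone-encoded N-terminal Flag epitope, so the protein is produced as a Flag fusion that can be detected or immunoprecipitated with anti-Flag reagents. Transcription in mammalian cells is driven by the simian cytomegalovirus IE94 enhancer/promoter, which in the circular map lies just upstream of the tag and insert, and transcripts are terminated by an SV40 polyadenylation signal. An SP6 promoter sits between the CMV IE94 element and the coding region, an arrangement typical of pCS2-type vectors that allows in vitro synthesis of sense RNA. T7 (partial) and T3 promoters lie downstream in the opposite orientation. The sequenced record totals about 5.1 kb, consistent with the stated backbone and insert sizes. According to the record, the plasmid is intended for expression of Flag-tagged human FOXR2 in mammalian cells and belongs to a uniform expression library of FOX transcription factors, which allows family members to be compared under the same promoter and tag.
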