Addgene plasmid #153151: Flag-FOXR2
Purpose: Expression of Flag tagged human FOXR2 in mammalian cells
Depositing lab: Stefan Koch. Depositing organization: Linkopings Universitet. Publication: A uniform expression library for the exploration of FOX transcription factor biology. Moparthi L, Koch S. Differentiation. 2020 Sep - Oct;115:30-36. doi: 10.1016/j.diff.2020.08.002. Epub 2020 Aug 20. PubMed 32858261.
Backbone
  Vector backbone: pCS2+ N-flag
  Backbone size w/o insert (bp): 4131
  Vector type: Mammalian Expression
Growth in bacteria
  Bacterial resistance: Ampicillin, 100 μg/mL
  Growth temperature: 37°C
  Growth strain: DH5alpha
  Copy number: High Copy
Gene/Insert
  Gene/Insert name: human FOXR2
  Species: H. sapiens (human)
  Insert size (bp): 937
  Entrez Gene: FOXR2 (a.k.a. FOXN6)
  Promoter: CMV IE94
  Tag / fusion protein: Flag (N terminal on backbone)
  Cloning method: Restriction Enzyme; 5′ cloning site EcoRI (not destroyed); 3′ cloning site XhoI (not destroyed)
  Sequencing primers: 5′ SP6; 3′ EBV-rev
Terms and licenses: Academic/Nonprofit Terms; Industry Terms: Not Available to Industry
How to cite: Flag-FOXR2 was a gift from Stefan Koch (Addgene plasmid # 153151 ; http://n2t.net/addgene:153151 ; RRID:Addgene_153151)
