>Addgene plasmid #153151 | Flag-FOXR2 | depositor partial sequence | sequence record 296362 | hFOXR2 gene sequence
ATGGACTTAAAACTAAAAGACTGTGAATTTTGGTATAGTCTCCATGGCCAGGTCCCAGGGCTGCTGGACT
GGGACATGAGGAATGAGTTATTTCTGCCTTGTACCACAGACCAGTGCTCTTTAGCTGAGCAAATCCTTGC
CAAATACAGAGTCGGAGTAATGAAGCCCCCAGAAATGCCTCAGAAGAGGAGACCCAGTCCTGATGGAGAT
GGTCCTCCCTGTGAACCCAATCTGTGGATGTGGGTGGACCCCAATATCCTGTGCCCCCTTGGCAGCCAGG
AGGCCCCAAAGCCCAGTGGAAAAGAGGATCTGACAAACATTTCTCCTTTCCCTCAGCCCCCACAAAAAGA
CGAAGGGTCTAACTGCTCAGAGGACAAAGTGGTAGAGTCTCTGCCATCTTCCTCCAGTGAGCAGTCTCCT
TTACAGAAGCAGGGTATCCATTCCCCCAGTGACTTTGAGCTCACAGAAGAGGAGGCTGAGGAACCAGACG
ACAACTCCCTCCAGTCCCCTGAAATGAAATGTTACCAGAGCCAGAAACTATGGCAAATCAACAACCAAGA
GAAGTCCTGGCAAAGGCCCCCTCTCAATTGTAGCCACCTTATTGCCCTAGCATTAAGAAACAACCCCCAC
TGTGGCCTCAGTGTGCAGGAGATCTACAATTTCACCCGACAGCATTTCCCCTTTTTCTGGACAGCTCCGG
ATGGCTGGAAGAGCACCATTCATTACAACCTCTGCTTCCTGGACAGCTTTGAGAAGGTGCCAGACAGCCT
TAAGGATGAAGATAATGCAAGACCTCGCTCTTGCCTTTGGAAGCTCACTAAGGAGGGGCACCGCCGCTTT
TGGGAGGAGACTCGTGCCTTAGCCTTTGCTCAAAGGGAGAGAATCCAAGAGTGCATGAGTCAGCCAGAGT
TGTTGACCTCTCTCTTTGATCTTTGA
